>Addgene plasmid #165572 | pOpen-GBDpol (exo) | addgene full sequence | sequence record 340932 | Addgene NGS Result
AAAGGGGCCGTCAATATCAGGGTCTCTAATGATCATTGACGCTGACTACATCACTGAAGATGGCAAACCG
ATCATCCGTATTTTTAAAAAAGAGAAAGGTGAATTTAAAGTCGAATACGACCGCACCTTTCGCCCGTACA
TTTACGCGCTGCTGAAAGATGACAGCGCTATTGATGAAGTGAAGAAAATTACTGCGGAACGTCATGGTAA
AATTGTTCGTATTACGGAGGTGGAAAAAGTCCAAAAAAAATTCCTGGGCCGTCCTATCGAGGTGTGGAAG
CTGTACCTGGAACATCCTCAGGATGTTCCGGCAATTCGTGAAAAAATCCGTGAACACCCGGCCGTCGTAG
ATATCTTCGAGTACGATATCCCGTTCGCAAAACGTTACCTGATTGATAAAGGCCTGACGCCGATGGAGGG
CAACGAAGAACTGACCTTTCTGGCGGTGGCCATCGCCACTCTGTATCACGAAGGCGAAGAATTTGGTAAA
GGCCCTATTATCATGATTTCGTATGCGGATGAGGAAGGAGCGAAAGTGATCACATGGAAAAGCATTGACC
TGCCGTACGTTGAAGTGGTCAGCTCAGAACGCGAAATGATTAAACGCCTCGTTAAAGTCATTCGTGAAAA
AGATCCGGACGTAATCATCACCTACAATGGTGATAACTTCGACTTTCCGTATCTTCTGAAACGTGCGGAA
AAATTGGGCATTAAACTGCCGCTTGGTCGTGACAACAGCGAACCGAAAATGCAGCGCATGGGTGACAGCC
TGGCGGTGGAAATTAAAGGTCGTATCCACTTCGACCTGTTCCCGGCGATCCGTCGTACCATCAACCTGCC
GACGTATACCCTGGAAACGGTTTACGAAGTTATTTTCGGCAAATCCAAAGAAAAAGTTTACGCTCACGAA
ATCGCGGAAGCATGGGAAACCGGTAAAGGCCTGGAACGTGTGGCAAAGTACAGCATGGAAGATGCAAAAG
TGACCAGCGAACTGGGGAAAGAATTTTTTCCAATGGAAGCGCAACTGGCACGCCTGGTGGGTCATCCGGT
CTGGGACGTGTCTCGTAGCTCGACTGGCAACCTGGTGGAATGGTTCCTGCTGACTAAAGCTTACGAACGC
AACGAGCTCGCACCGAACAAACCGGATGAACGTGAATACGAACGCCGTCTGCGTGAGAGCTACGAAGGCG
GTTACGTGAACGAACCGGAAAAAGGCCTGTGGGAGGGTATCGTGAGCCTGGATTTCCGTAGCCTGTACCC
GTCGATTATCATCACTCATAACGTATCCCCAGATACGCTCAACCGTGAAAACTGTAAAGAATATGACGTT
GCGCCTCAGGTGGGTCATCGCTTCTGCAAGGATTTTCCAGGTTTCATCCCGAGCCTGCTGGGAAACCTGC
TGGAGGAACGTCAAAAAATCAAAAAACGCATGAAAGAGAGTAAAGACCCGGTGGAAAAAAAGCTGCTGGA
CTACCGTCAGCGTGCTATTAAGATCCTTGCGAACTCTTATTACGGTTATTACGGCTATGCAAAAGCGCGT
TGGTACTGCAAAGAATGCGCTGAATCCGTTACTGCATGGGGTCGTCAGTACATCGACCTGGTACGTAGGG
AACTGGAGAGCCGTGGCTTCAAAGTACTGTATATCGACACTGATGGTCTGTACGCCACTATCCCGGGCGC
AAAACATGAAGAGATCAAAGAGAAAGCCCTGAAATTCGTCGAGTATATAAACTCCAAACTCCCGGGCCTG
CTGGAACTGGAATATGAAGGCTTCTACGCGCGCGGCTTCTTTGTGACCAAAAAAAAATACGCTCTGATTG
ATGAGGAAGGTAAAATAGTTACCCGCGGCCTGGAAATCGTGCGCCGTGACTGGAGCGAAATCGCCAAAGA
GACTCAGGCAAAAGTTCTGGAAGCAATCCTGAAGCACGGCAACGTTGACGAGGCGGTGAAAATCGTAAAG
GAAGTTACCGAAAAGCTGTCGAAGTATGAGATCCCACCAGAAAAACTGGTTATTTACGAGCAAATCACCC
GCCCGTTATCAGAATACAAAGCAATTGGCCCGCATGTAGCTGTGGCCAAACGCCTGGCCGCGAAAGGCGT
AAAAGTTAAACCGGGTATGGTAATTGGGTACATCGTCCTGAAGGGAGATGGTCCAATCAGCAAACGTGCC
ATTGCTATTGAAGAGTTTGATCCGAAAAAACACAAATACGACGCCGAATACTATATTGAAAACCAAGTTC
TGCCGGCCGTTGAACGTATCCTGCGCGCGTTCGGCTACCGTAAGGAGGATCTGCGCTACCAAAAAACCAA
ACAGGTGGGTCTGGGTGCTTGGCTGAAATTTTGAAGAGCTTTGAGACCACGATGGGGACATAGAACACAC
CTTCTATGTAGGAAGAACGTAGGGATAACAGGGTAATTCCCGGGTCGCCAACTAAGGCCGCTGAGGTGTC
AATCGTCGGAGCCGCTGAGCAATAACTAGCATAACCCCTTGGGGCCTCTAAACGGGTCTTGAGGGGTTTT
TTGCATGGTCATAGCTGTTTCCTGAGAGCTTGGCAGGTGATGACACACATTAACAAATTTCGTGAGGAGT
CTCCAGAAGAATGCCATTAATTTCCATAGGCTCCGCCCCCCTGACGAGCATCACAAAAATCGACGCTCAA
GTCAGAGGTGGCGAAACCCGACAGGACTATAAAGATACCAGGCGTTTCCCCCTGGAAGCTCCCTCGTGCG
CTCTCCTGTTCCGACCCTGCCGCTTACCGGATACCTGTCCGCCTTTCTCCCTTCGGGAAGCGTGGCGCTT
TCTCATAGCTCACGCTGTAGGTATCTCAGTTCGGTGTAGGTCGTTCGCTCCAAGCTGGGCTGTGTGCACG
AACCCCCCGTTCAGCCCGACCGCTGCGCCTTATCCGGTAACTATCGTCTTGAGTCCAACCCGGTAAGACA
CGACTTATCGCCACTGGCAGCAGCCACTGGTAACAGGATTAGCAGAGCGAGGTATGTAGGCGGTGCTACA
GAGTTCTTGAAGTGGTGGCCTAACTACGGCTACACTAGAAGAACAGTATTTGGTATCTGCGCTCTGCTGA
AGCCAGTTACCTTCGGAAAAAGAGTTGGTAGCTCTTGATCCGGCAAACAAACCACCGCTGGTAGCGGTGG
TTTTTTTGTTTGCAAGCAGCAGATTACACGCAGAAAAAAAGGATCTCAAGAAGGCCTACTATTAGCAACA
ACGATCCTTTGATCTTTTCTACGGGGTCTGACGCTCAGTGGAACGAAAACTCACGTTAAGGGATTTTGGT
CATGAGATTATCAAAAAGGATCTTCACCTAGATCCTTTTAAATTAAAAATGAAGTTTTAAATCAATCTAA
AGTATATATGAGTAAACTTGGTCTGACAGTTACCAATGCTTAATCAGTGAGGCACCTATCTCAGCGATCT
GTCTATTTCGTTCATCCATAGTTGCCTGACTCCCCGTCGTGTAGATAACTACGATACGGGAGGGCTTACC
ATCTGGCCCCAGTGCTGCAATGATACCGCGAGAACCACGCTCACCGGCTCCAGATTTATCAGCAATAAAC
CAGCCAGCCGGAAGGGCCGAGCGCAGAAGTGGTCCTGCAACTTTATCCGCCTCCATCCAGTCTATTAATT
GTTGCCGGGAAGCTAGAGTAAGTAGTTCGCCAGTTAATAGTTTGCGCAACGTTGTTGCCATTGCTACAGG
CATCGTGGTGTCACGCTCGTCGTTTGGTATGGCTTCATTCAGCTCCGGTTCCCAACGATCAAGGCGAGTT
ACATGATCCCCCATGTTGTGCAAAAAAGCGGTTAGCTCCTTCGGTCCTCCGATCGTTGTCAGAAGTAAGT
TGGCCGCAGTGTTATCACTCATGGTTATGGCAGCACTGCATAATTCTCTTACTGTCATGCCATCCGTAAG
ATGCTTTTCTGTGACTGGTGAGTACTCAACCAAGTCATTCTGAGAATAGTGTATGCGGCGACCGAGTTGC
TCTTGCCCGGCGTCAATACGGGATAATACCGCGCCACATAGCAGAACTTTAAAAGTGCTCATCATTGGAA
AACGTTCTTCGGGGCGAAAACTCTCAAGGATCTTACCGCTGTTGAGATCCAGTTCGATGTAACCCACTCG
TGCACCCAACTGATCTTCAGCATCTTTTACTTTCACCAGCGTTTCTGGGTGAGCAAAAACAGGAAGGCAA
AATGCCGCAAAAAAGGGAATAAGGGCGACACGGAAATGTTGAATACTCATACTCTTCCTTTTTCAATATT
ATTGAAGCATTTATCAGGGTTATTGTCTCATGAGCGGATACATATTTGAATGTATTTAGAAAAATAAACA
AATAGGGGTTCCGCGCACCTGCACCAGTCAGTAAAACGACGGCCAGTAGTCAAAAGCCTCCGACCGGAGG
CTTTTGACTTGGTTCAGGTGGAGTGGGAG
Features (pLannotate 1.2.2; 7 found; start..end, strand, type, name):
     29..2341    +  CDS            polI: DPOL_PYRAB - Also known as pol. Experimental evidence at protein level: Swiss-Prot protein existence level 1. From Pyrococcus abyssi (strain GE5 / Orsay).
   2476..2523    +  terminator     T7 terminator: transcription terminator for bacteriophage T7 RNA polymerase
   2611..3199    -  rep_origin     ori: high-copy-number ColE1/pMB1/pBR322/pUC origin of replication
   3390..4250    -  CDS            AmpR: β-lactamase; bla; confers resistance to ampicillin, carbenicillin, and related antibiotics
   4251..4355    -  promoter       AmpR promoter: bla
   4371..4387    -  CDS            lacZα (fragment): LacZα fragment of β-galactosidase; lacZ fragment
   4388..4419    +  terminator     tonB terminator: bidirectional E. coli tonB-P14 transcription terminator
