[The description below was written by a language model from this plasmid's Addgene catalogue record and pLannotate feature annotations shown in this document.]
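Description:
pOpen-GBDpol (exo) is a synthetic biology part plasmid from the Open Enzyme collection, built on the pBuild backbone and maintained in E. coli. The sequenced record is 4,439 nt. It carries a high-copy ColE1/pUC-type origin of replication and a β-lactamase gene under its native bla promoter, giving ampicillin selection. The only other annotated backbone elements are a short lacZα remnant, a bidirectional tonB terminator and a T7 terminator. These terminators lie on either side of the insert region and probably insulate it from read-through transcription.

The insert is the coding sequence for a heat-stable, exonuclease-deficient family B DNA polymerase from a Pyrococcus species. Automated annotation matched this roughly 2.3 kb open reading frame to the Pyrococcus abyssi polymerase entry. That match is best read as the closest homologue rather than the recorded source, because the catalogue gives only "Pyrococcus sp." The depositors describe the enzyme as extremely thermostable, with a half-life of 23 hours at 95 °C. They also report about fivefold higher fidelity than Taq and good performance on GC-rich or looped templates, and they compare it to commercial Deep Vent (exo-) polymerase.

No promoter or ribosome binding site is annotated upstream of the polymerase gene, and the depositors state that plasmids in this collection are genetic parts that are not functional on their own. The recorded cloning sites are four-base junctions, which suggests modular overhang-based assembly, although the record lists the method only as restriction enzyme cloning. The intended use is to transfer the coding sequence into an expression vector of the user's choice, then express and purify the polymerase in E. coli. M13 forward and reverse primer sites are listed for sequencing the insert.
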