Addgene plasmid #165572: pOpen-GBDpol (exo)
Purpose: Robust and extremely thermostable polymerase with a half-life of 23 hours at 95 degrees C; offers 5x higher fidelity than Taq and robust performance. Ideal for GC-rich or looped sequences. Lacks exonuclease activity. Comparable to Deep Vent (exo-) DNA Polymerase at NEB
Depositing lab: Drew Endy & Jennifer Molloy & FreeGenes Project. Depositing organization: Stanford University.
Backbone
  Vector backbone: pBuild
  Vector type: Synthetic Biology
Growth in bacteria
  Bacterial resistance: Ampicillin, 100 μg/mL
  Growth temperature: 37°C
  Growth strain: DH5alpha
  Copy number: High Copy
Gene/Insert
  Gene/Insert name: Pyrococcus Sp. Heat-Stable (exo-) DNA Polymerase
  Species: Other
  Cloning method: Restriction Enzyme; 5′ cloning site AATG (unknown if destroyed); 3′ cloning site GCTT (unknown if destroyed)
  Sequencing primers: 5′ M13 forward; 3′ M13 reverse
Depositor comments: Robust and extremely thermostable polymerase with a half-life of 23 hours at 95 degrees C; offers 5x higher fidelity than Taq and robust performance. Ideal for GC-rich or looped sequences. Lacks exonuclease activity. Comparable to Deep Vent (exo-) DNA Polymerase at NEB. The plasmids in the Open Enzyme collection contain genetic parts and are not functional by themselves. Researchers can clone these enzymes into an expression vector of their choice and then transform into E. coli bacteria for expression and purification. Additional information can be found at https://www.addgene.org/depositor-collections/open-enzyme/.
How to cite: pOpen-GBDpol (exo) was a gift from Drew Endy & Jennifer Molloy & FreeGenes Project (Addgene plasmid # 165572 ; http://n2t.net/addgene:165572 ; RRID:Addgene_165572)
